Addgene plasmid #168738: pDONR223 HCoV-229E NSP12_nostop
Purpose: Gateway-compatible Entry vector
Depositing lab: Fritz Roth. Depositing organization: Sinai Health System. Publication: A resource of human coronavirus protein-coding sequences in a flexible, multipurpose Gateway Entry clone collection. Weller B, Lin CW, Pogoutse O, Sauer M, Marin-de la Rosa N, Strobel A, Young V, Knapp JJ, Rayhan A, Falter C, Kim DK, Roth FP, Falter-Braun P. G3 (Bethesda). 2023 Jul 5;13(7):jkad105. doi: 10.1093/g3journal/jkad105. PubMed 37267226.
Backbone
  Vector backbone: pDONR223
  Backbone manufacturer: Rual et al, Genome Res. 14:2128-2135, 2004.
  Backbone size w/o insert (bp): 5005
  Vector type: Other
Growth in bacteria
  Bacterial resistance: Spectinomycin, 50 μg/mL
  Growth temperature: 37°C
  Growth strain: DH5alpha
  Copy number: Unknown
Gene/Insert
  Gene/Insert name: NSP12
  Species: Other
  Insert size (bp): 2782
  Entrez Gene: HCoV229Egp1 (a.k.a. HCoV229Egp1)
  Cloning method: Gateway Cloning
  Sequencing primers: 5′ m13-For; 3′ m13-Rev
Resource information
  A portion of this plasmid was derived from a plasmid made by: Falter-Braun Lab
Terms and licenses: Academic/Nonprofit Terms; Industry Terms
How to cite: pDONR223 HCoV-229E NSP12_nostop was a gift from Fritz Roth (Addgene plasmid # 168738 ; http://n2t.net/addgene:168738 ; RRID:Addgene_168738)
