[The description below was written by a language model from this plasmid's Addgene catalogue record and pLannotate feature annotations shown in this document.]
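Description:
pDONR223 HCoV-229E NSP12_nostop is a Gateway Entry clone built on the pDONR223 backbone and carrying the coding sequence for non-structural protein 12 of human coronavirus 229E. It is a bacterial cloning vector, not an expression construct. It replicates in E. coli from a high-copy ColE1/pUC-type origin and is selected with spectinomycin through the aadA (SmR) aminoglycoside adenylyltransferase gene. This gene sits downstream of a fragment of the class 1 integron Pc promoter and a short remnant of a gentamicin resistance gene. The sequenced plasmid is 5,575 nt. That is smaller than the sum of the listed backbone and insert sizes, as expected because the BP recombination replaces the donor vector's counter-selection cassette with the insert.

The insert of about 2.8 kb is annotated as a fragment of the HCoV-229E replicase polyprotein 1ab (rep), consistent with NSP12 being a cleavage product of that polyprotein. The NendoU text in the automated annotation describes the polyprotein entry as a whole rather than this segment. The open reading frame is flanked by two attL recombination sites; the annotation tool labels the upstream one as an attL3 variant and the downstream one as attL2. These sites allow LR Clonase-mediated transfer into any compatible Destination vector. As the name indicates, the clone lacks a stop codon, so the ORF can be read through into C-terminal tags or fusion partners supplied by the Destination vector. No promoter drives the insert in the Entry context. A T7 promoter lies just outside the downstream attL site, facing the insert, and rrnB T1 and T2 terminators upstream insulate the cassette. Small lacI and lacZα fragments are backbone remnants. The plasmid belongs to a collection of human coronavirus protein-coding Entry clones intended as a flexible resource for downstream expression and interaction studies.
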