Features (pLannotate 1.2.2; 12 found; start..end, strand, type, name):
      2..97      +  protein_bind   attL3: mutant version of attL; recombination site for the Gateway® LR reaction LR Clonase™
    103..2883    +  CDS            rep (fragment): R1AB_CVH22 - Experimental evidence at protein level: Swiss-Prot protein existence level 1. NendoU is a Mn(2+)-dependent, uridylate-specific enzyme, which leaves 2'-3'-cyclic phosphates 5' to the cleaved bond. From Human coronavirus 229E (HCoV-229E).
   2886..2985    -  protein_bind   attL2: mutant version of attL; recombination site for the Gateway® LR reaction LR Clonase™
   3003..3021    -  promoter       T7 promoter: promoter for bacteriophage T7 RNA polymerase
   3211..3234    +  promoter       Pc promoter (fragment): intI1 (promoter lies within the coding sequence); class 1 integron promoter
   3410..3466    +  CDS            GmR (fragment): gentamycin acetyltransferase; aacC1; confers resistance to gentamycin
   3473..4264    +  CDS            SmR: aminoglycoside adenylyltransferase (Murphy, 1985); aadA; confers resistance to spectinomycin and streptomycin
   4357..4945    +  rep_origin     ori: high-copy-number ColE1/pMB1/pBR322/pUC origin of replication
   5128..5220    +  CDS            lacI (fragment): lac repressor; lacI; The lac repressor binds to the lac operator to inhibit transcription in E. coli. This inhibition can be relieved by adding lactose or isopropyl-β-D-thiogalactopyranoside (IPTG).
   5275..5302    -  terminator     rrnB T2 terminator: transcription terminator T2 from the E. coli rrnB gene
   5434..5477    +  terminator     rrnB T1 terminator: Escherichia coli rrnB; transcription terminator T1 from the E. coli rrnB gene
   5524..5560    -  CDS            lacZα (fragment): LacZα fragment of β-galactosidase; lacZ fragment
>Addgene plasmid #168738 | pDONR223 HCoV-229E NSP12_nostop | addgene full sequence | sequence record 392159 | Addgene NGS Result
CAAATAATGATTTTATTTTGACTGATAGTGACCTGTTCGTTGCAACAAATTGATGAGCAATGCTTTTTTA
TAATGCCAACTTTGTACAAAAAAGTTGGCATGAGTTTTGATAACAGTTATTTAAACCGAGTCCGGGGCTC
TAGTGCCGCTCGACTAGAGCCCTGTAATGGTACAGACATAGATTACTGTGTCCGTGCATTTGACGTTTAC
AATAAAGATGCGTCTTTTATCGGAAAAAATCTGAAGTCCAATTGTGTGCGCTTCAAGAATGTAGATAAGG
ATGACGCGTTCTATATTGTTAAACGTTGCATTAAGTCAGTTATGGACCACGAGCAGTCCATGTATAACTT
ACTTAAAGGCTGTAATGCTGTTGCTAAGCATGATTTCTTTACTTGGCATGAGGGCAGAACCATTTATGGT
AATGTTAGTAGACAGGATCTTACTAAATACACCATGATGGATTTGTGCTTCGCTCTGCGTAACTTTGATG
AAAAAGACTGTGAAGTTTTTAAGGAGATATTGGTTCTTACTGGTTGTTGTAGTACTGATTACTTTGAAAT
GAAGAATTGGTTTGACCCCATAGAAAATGAGGACATACACCGTGTGTATGCTGCTTTAGGTAAGGTAGTT
GCAAATGCAATGCTTAAGTGTGTTGCTTTTTGCGACGAAATGGTGCTCAAAGGAGTTGTTGGTGTTTTGA
CCTTAGACAACCAAGATCTTAATGGGAATTTCTATGACTTCGGTGACTTTGTATTGTGTCCTCCTGGAAT
GGGAATACCCTACTGCACGTCATACTATTCTTATATGATGCCTGTTATGGGTATGACTAATTGTTTAGCT
AGTGAGTGCTTTATGAAAAGTGACATCTTTGGTCAAGACTTCAAAACTTTTGATTTGTTGAAATATGATT
TCACAGAACATAAGGAGGTTTTGTTTAACAAGTACTTTAAGTATTGGGGACAGGATTATCATCCTGATTG
TGTTGATTGCCATGACGAGATGTGTATTTTGCATTGTTCAAATTTTAACACACTCTTCGCAACCACAATT
CCAAACACGGCTTTTGGACCTCTATGCAGAAAAGTGTTTATTGATGGTGTACCCGTAGTTGCTACTGCTG
GTTACCACTTTAAACAATTAGGACTTGTGTGGAACAAAGATGTTAACACTCATTCTACCAGACTTACTAT
TACTGAACTCTTACAGTTTGTGACAGATCCAACGCTTATAGTTGCGTCATCGCCTGCCTTGGTGGATAAA
CGCACTGTTTGTTTTTCTGTCGCTGCTTTGAGTACAGGATTAACATCCCAAACAGTAAAACCTGGCCATT
TTAATAAGGAGTTTTATGACTTCTTACGTTCTCAGGGGTTTTTCGATGAGGGTTCAGAATTAACATTGAA
GCATTTCTTTTTTACACAAAAGGGTGATGCTGCAATTAAAGATTTTGATTATTATCGTTACAACAGACCT
ACTATGCTGGATATTGGACAAGCTCGCGTAGCATATCAAGTGGCAGCTCGCTATTTTGACTGTTACGAGG
GTGGCTGTATTACATCTAGAGAGGTTGTTGTTACAAACCTTAATAAAAGCGCTGGTTGGCCCCTTAATAA
GTTTGGTAAAGCTGGTTTATATTATGAGTCTATTAGTTATGAGGAACAAGATGCTATTTTTTCATTAACA
AAGCGTAATATTCTCCCTACTATGACTCAGTTAAATCTTAAATACGCCATATCTGGTAAGGAACGCGCAC
GTACAGTGGGTGGCGTCTCTTTATTAGCTACTATGACTACAAGACAGTTTCATCAGAAATGTCTGAAATC
CATAGTAGCTACCAGAAATGCCACCGTTGTTATCGGCACTACCAAGTTTTATGGCGGGTGGGATAATATG
TTAAAGAACCTGATGGCCGATGTTGATGATCCTAAATTGATGGGATGGGACTATCCTAAGTGTGATAGAG
CTATGCCCTCAATGATTCGTATGTTGTCGGCTATGATCTTAGGTTCTAAGCATGTCACATGTTGTACGGC
TAGTGATAAATTTTATAGACTTAGTAATGAGCTTGCTCAAGTTTTGACCGAGGTTGTTTATTCAAATGGT
GGGTTTTATTTTAAACCTGGTGGTACAACTTCTGGTGATGCAACTACAGCCTACGCCAATTCTGTCTTTA
ATATATTTCAGGCTGTAAGTTCTAACATTAATTGCGTTTTGAGCGTTAACTCGTCAAATTGCAATAATTT
TAATGTTAAGAAGTTACAGAGACAACTTTATGATAATTGCTATAGAAATAGTAATGTTGATGAATCTTTT
GTGGATGACTTTTATGGTTATTTGCAAAAGCATTTTTCTATGATGATTCTTTCTGATGATAGTGTTGTGT
GCTATAATAAAACTTATGCTGGACTTGGTTACATTGCTGATATTAGTGCTTTTAAAGCCACTTTGTATTA
TCAGAATGGTGTGTTTATGAGTACAGCTAAGTGTTGGACTGAGGAAGATCTTTCTATAGGACCTCATGAA
TTTTGCTCACAGCACACTATGCAGATTGTAGATGAAAATGGTAAGTATTATCTACCATATCCAGATCCTA
GCCGTATTATTTCTGCTGGTGTTTTTGTGGATGACATCACTAAGACTGATGCTGTCATTCTTTTGGAACG
CTATGTTTCTCTGGCTATAGATGCCTACCCATTGTCTAAGCATCCTAAACCTGAGTACAGGAAGGTGTTT
TACGCATTGTTAGACTGGGTCAAACATCTCAACAAGACTCTTAACGAAGGTGTTTTGGAGTCTTTTTCTG
TTACACTTTTAGATGAACATGAGTCTAAGTTTTGGGATGAAAGCTTTTATGCTAGTATGTATGAGAAGTC
TACAGTATTACAAGTACCCAACTTTCTTGTACAAAGTTGGCATTATAAGAAAGCATTGCTTATCAATTTG
TTGCAACGAACAGGTCACTATCAGTCAAAATAAAATCATTATTTGCCATCCAGCTGATATCCCCTATAGT
GAGTCGTATTACATGGTCATAGCTGTTTCCTGGCAGCTCTGGCCCGTGTCTCAAAATCTCTGATGTTACA
TTGCACAAGATAAAAATATATCATCATGCCTCCTCTAGACCAGCCAGGACAGAAATGCCTCGACTTCGCT
GCTACCCAAGGTTGCCGGGTGACGCACACCGTGGAAACGGATGAAGGCACGAACCCAGTGGACATAAGCC
TGTTCGGTTCGTAAGCTGTAATGCAAGTAGCGTATGCGCTCACGCAACTGGTCCAGAACCTTGACCGAAC
GCAGCGGTGGTAACGGCGCAGTGGCGGTTTTCATGGCTTGTTATGACTGTTTTTTTGGGGTACAGTCTAT
GCCTCGGGCATCCAAGCAGCAAGCGCGTTACGCCGTGGGTCGATGTTTGATGTTATGGAGCAGCAACGAT
GTTACGCAGCAGGGCAGTCGCCCTAAAACAAAGTTAAACATTATGAGGGAAGCGGTGATCGCCGAAGTAT
CGACTCAACTATCAGAGGTAGTTGGCGTCATCGAGCGCCATCTCGAACCGACGTTGCTGGCCGTACATTT
GTACGGCTCCGCAGTGGATGGCGGCCTGAAGCCACACAGTGATATTGATTTGCTGGTTACGGTGACCGTA
AGGCTTGATGAAACAACGCGGCGAGCTTTGATCAACGACCTTTTGGAAACTTCGGCTTCCCCTGGAGAGA
GCGAGATTCTCCGCGCTGTAGAAGTCACCATTGTTGTGCACGACGACATCATTCCGTGGCGTTATCCAGC
TAAGCGCGAACTGCAATTTGGAGAATGGCAGCGCAATGACATTCTTGCAGGTATCTTCGAGCCAGCCACG
ATCGACATTGATCTGGCTATCTTGCTGACAAAAGCAAGAGAACATAGCGTTGCCTTGGTAGGTCCAGCGG
CGGAGGAACTCTTTGATCCGGTTCCTGAACAGGATCTATTTGAGGCGCTAAATGAAACCTTAACGCTATG
GAACTCGCCGCCCGACTGGGCTGGCGATGAGCGAAATGTAGTGCTTACGTTGTCCCGCATTTGGTACAGC
GCAGTAACCGGCAAAATCGCGCCGAAGGATGTCGCTGCCGACTGGGCAATGGAGCGCCTGCCGGCCCAGT
ATCAGCCCGTCATACTTGAAGCTAGACAGGCTTATCTTGGACAAGAAGAAGATCGCTTGGCCTCGCGCGC
AGATCAGTTGGAAGAATTTGTCCACTACGTGAAAGGCGAGATCACCAAGGTAGTCGGCAAATAACCCTCG
AGCCACCCATGACCAAAATCCCTTAACGTGAGTTACGCGTCGTTCCACTGAGCGTCAGACCCCGTAGAAA
AGATCAAAGGATCTTCTTGAGATCCTTTTTTTCTGCGCGTAATCTGCTGCTTGCAAACAAAAAAACCACC
GCTACCAGCGGTGGTTTGTTTGCCGGATCAAGAGCTACCAACTCTTTTTCCGAAGGTAACTGGCTTCAGC
AGAGCGCAGATACCAAATACTGTTCTTCTAGTGTAGCCGTAGTTAGGCCACCACTTCAAGAACTCTGTAG
CACCGCCTACATACCTCGCTCTGCTAATCCTGTTACCAGTGGCTGCTGCCAGTGGCGATAAGTCGTGTCT
TACCGGGTTGGACTCAAGACGATAGTTACCGGATAAGGCGCAGCGGTCGGGCTGAACGGGGGGTTCGTGC
ACACAGCCCAGCTTGGAGCGAACGACCTACACCGAACTGAGATACCTACAGCGTGAGCTATGAGAAAGCG
CCACGCTTCCCGAAGGGAGAAAGGCGGACAGGTATCCGGTAAGCGGCAGGGTCGGAACAGGAGAGCGCAC
GAGGGAGCTTCCAGGGGGAAACGCCTGGTATCTTTATAGTCCTGTCGGGTTTCGCCACCTCTGACTTGAG
CGTCGATTTTTGTGATGCTCGTCAGGGGGGCGGAGCCTATGGAAAAACGCCAGCAACGCGGCCTTTTTAC
GGTTCCTGGCCTTTTGCTGGCCTTTTGCTCACATGTTCTTTCCTGCGTTATCCCCTGATTCTGTGGATAA
CCGTATTACCGCCTTTGAGTGAGCTGATACCGCTCGCCGCAGCCGAACGACCGAGCGCAGCGAGTCAGTG
AGCGAGGAAGCGGAAGAGCGCCCAATACGCAAACCGCCTCTCCCCGCGCGTTGGCCGATTCATTAATGCA
GCTGGCACGACAGGTTTCCCGACTGGAAAGCGGGCAGTGAGCGCAACGCAATTAATACGCGTACCGCTAG
CCAGGAAGAGTTTGTAGAAACGCAAAAAGGCCATCCGTCAGGATGGCCTTCTGCTTAGTTTGATGCCTGG
CAGTTTATGGCGGGCGTCCTGCCCGCCACCCTCCGGGCCGTTGCTTCACAACGTTCAAATCCGCTCCCGG
CGGATTTGTCCTACTCAGGAGAGCGTTCACCGACAAACAACAGATAAAACGAAAGGCCCAGTCTTCCGAC
TGAGCCTTTCGTTTTATTTGATGCCTGGCAGTTCCCTACTCTCGCGTTAACGCTAGCATGGATGTTTTCC
CAGTCACGACGTTGTAAAACGACGGCCAGTCTTAAGCTCGGGCCC
